LOCUS       Exported 2606 bp ds-DNA circular SYN 12-MAY-2021
DEFINITION  Bacterial Expression plasmid for SARS-CoV-2 nsp6.
ACCESSION   .
VERSION     .
KEYWORDS    pGBW-m4046966
SOURCE      synthetic DNA construct
  ORGANISM  synthetic DNA construct
REFERENCE   1 (bases 1 to 2606)
  TITLE     SARS-CoV-2 protein E. coli expression constructs, tagged, for
            protein expression and/or purification
REFERENCE   2 (bases 1 to 2606)
  AUTHORS   .
  TITLE     Direct Submission
  JOURNAL   Exported May 12, 2021 from SnapGene Server 1.1.58
            http://www.snapgene.com
FEATURES             Location/Qualifiers
     source          1..2606
                     /organism="synthetic DNA construct"
                     /mol_type="other DNA"
     primer_bind     20..39
                     /label=T7
                     /note="T7 promoter, forward primer"
     promoter        20..38
                     /label=T7 promoter
                     /note="promoter for bacteriophage T7 RNA polymerase"
     protein_bind    39..63
                     /label=lac operator
                     /bound_moiety="lac repressor encoded by lacI"
                     /note="The lac repressor binds to the lac operator to
                     inhibit transcription in E. coli. This inhibition can be
                     relieved by adding lactose or
                     isopropyl-beta-D-thiogalactopyranoside (IPTG)."
     RBS             78..100
                     /note="efficient ribosome binding site from bacteriophage
                     T7 gene 10 (Olins and Rangwala, 1989)"
     CDS             975..995
                     /codon_start=1
                     /product="tobacco etch virus (TEV) protease recognition and
                     cleavage site"
                     /label=TEV site
                     /translation="ENLYFQS"
     CDS             996..1019
                     /codon_start=1
                     /product="peptide that binds Strep-Tactin(R), an engineered
                     form of streptavidin"
                     /label=Strep-Tag II
                     /translation="WSHPQFEK"
     rep_origin      1140..1728
                     /direction=RIGHT
                     /label=ori
                     /note="high-copy-number ColE1/pMB1/pBR322/pUC origin of
                     replication"
     primer_bind     1629..1648
                     /label=pBR322ori-F
                     /note="pBR322 origin, forward primer"
     CDS             1834..2493
                     /codon_start=1
                     /gene="cat"
                     /product="chloramphenicol acetyltransferase"
                     /label=CmR
                     /note="confers resistance to chloramphenicol"
                     /translation="MEKKITGYTTVDISQWHRKEHFEAFQSVAQCTYNQTVQLDITAFL
                     KTVKKNKHKFYPAFIHILARLMNAHPEFRMAMKDGELVIWDSVHPCYTVFHEQTETFSS
                     LWSEYHDDFRQFLHIYSQDVACYGENLAYFPKGFIENMFFVSANPWVSFTSFDLNVANM
                     DNFFAPVFTMGKYYTQGDKVLMPLAIQVHHAVCDGFHVGRMLNELQQYCDEWQGGA"
     primer_bind     complement(1900..1919)
                     /label=CAT-R
                     /note="Chloramphenicol resistance gene, reverse primer"
     terminator      2564..2598
                     /label=lambda t0 terminator
                     /note="minimal transcription terminator from phage lambda
                     (Scholtissek and Grosse, 1987)"
ORIGIN
        1 gatctcgatc ccgcgaaatt aatacgactc actatagggg aattgtgagc ggataacaat
       61 tcccctctag aaataatttt gtttaacttt aagaaggaga ctcttctatg gcagtgaaaa
      121 gaacaatcaa gggtacacac cactggttgt tactcacaat tttgacttca cttttagttt
      181 tagtccagag tactcaatgg tctttgttct tttttttgta tgaaaatgcc tttttacctt
      241 ttgctatggg tattattgct atgtctgctt ttgcaatgat gtttgtcaaa cataagcatg
      301 catttctctg tttgtttttg ttaccttctc ttgccactgt agcttatttt aatatggtct
      361 atatgcctgc tagttgggtg atgcgtatta tgacatggtt ggatatggtt gatactagtt
      421 tgtctggttt taagctaaaa gactgtgtta tgtatgcatc agctgtagtg ttactaatcc
      481 ttatgacagc aagaactgtg tatgatgatg gtgctaggag agtgtggaca cttatgaatg
      541 tcttgacact cgtttataaa gtttattatg gtaatgcttt agatcaagcc atttccatgt
      601 gggctcttat aatctctgtt acttctaact actcaggtgt agttacaact gtcatgtttt
      661 tggccagagg tattgttttt atgtgtgttg agtattgccc tattttcttc ataactggta
      721 atacacttca gtgtataatg ctagtttatt gtttcttagg ctatttttgt acttgttact
      781 ttggcctctt ttgtttactc aaccgctact ttagactgac tcttggtgtt tatgattact
      841 tagtttctac acaggagttt agatatatga attcacaggg actactccca cccaagaata
      901 gcatagatgc cttcaaactc aacattaaat tgttgggtgt tggtggcaaa ccttgtatca
      961 aagtagccac tgtagagaac ctgtactttc aaagctggag ccatccgcag tttgaaaaat
     1021 aaccggctta tcggtcagtt tcacctgatt tacgtaaaaa cccgcttcgg cgggtttttg
     1081 cttttggagg ggcagaaaga tgaatgactg tccacgacgc tatacccaaa agaaaaagct
     1141 tgagatcctt tttttctgcg cgtaatctgc tgcttgcaaa caaaaaaacc accgctacca
     1201 gcggtggttt gtttgccgga tcaagagcta ccaactcttt ttccgaaggt aactggcttc
     1261 agcagagcgc agataccaaa tactgttctt ctagtgtagc cgtagttagg ccaccacttc
     1321 aagaactctg tagcaccgcc tacatacctc gctctgctaa tcctgttacc agtggctgct
     1381 gccagtggcg ataagtcgtg tcttaccggg ttggactcaa gacgatagtt accggataag
     1441 gcgcagcggt cgggctgaac ggggggttcg tgcacacagc ccagcttgga gcgaacgacc
     1501 tacaccgaac tgagatacct acagcgtgag ctatgagaaa gcgccacgct tcccgaaggg
     1561 agaaaggcgg acaggtatcc ggtaagcggc agggtcggaa caggagagcg cacgagggag
     1621 cttccagggg gaaacgcctg gtatctttat agtcctgtcg ggtttcgcca cctctgactt
     1681 gagcgtcgat ttttgtgatg ctcgtcaggg gggcggagcc tatggaaatt gatcgggcac
     1741 gtaagaggtt ccaactttca ccataatgaa ataagatcac taccgggcgt attttttgag
     1801 ttatcgagat tttcaggagc taaggaagct aaaatggaga aaaaaatcac tggatatacc
     1861 accgttgata tatcccaatg gcatcgtaaa gaacattttg aggcatttca gtcagttgct
     1921 caatgtacct ataaccagac cgttcagctg gatattacgg cctttttaaa gaccgtaaag
     1981 aaaaataagc acaagtttta tccggccttt attcacattc ttgcccgcct gatgaatgct
     2041 catccggaat ttcgtatggc aatgaaagac ggtgagctgg tgatatggga tagtgttcac
     2101 ccttgttaca ccgttttcca tgagcaaact gaaacgtttt catcgctctg gagtgaatac
     2161 cacgacgatt tccggcagtt tctacacata tattcgcaag atgtggcgtg ttacggtgaa
     2221 aacctggcct atttccctaa agggtttatt gagaatatgt ttttcgtttc agccaatccc
     2281 tgggtgagtt tcaccagttt tgatttaaac gtggccaata tggacaactt cttcgccccc
     2341 gttttcacca tgggcaaata ttatacgcaa ggcgacaagg tgctgatgcc gctggcgatt
     2401 caggttcatc atgccgtttg tgatggcttc catgtcggca gaatgcttaa tgaattacaa
     2461 cagtactgcg atgagtggca gggcggggcg taatttgata tcgagctcgc ttggactcct
     2521 gttgatagat ccagtaatga cctcagaact ccatctggat ttgttcagaa cgctcggttg
     2581 ccgccgggcg ttttttattg gtcatc
//
