[The description below was written by a language model from this plasmid's Addgene catalogue record and the feature table of its GenBank file.]
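Description:
pGBW-m4046966 is a compact, 2,606 bp circular bacterial expression plasmid built to produce SARS-CoV-2 non-structural protein 6 (nsp6) in E. coli. Its minimal backbone consists of little more than a high-copy ColE1/pUC-type origin of replication and a chloramphenicol acetyltransferase gene (CmR). The plasmid is therefore maintained at high copy number and selected with chloramphenicol. A minimal phage lambda t0 terminator is annotated downstream of the resistance gene, shortly before the T7 promoter on the circular map. No T7 terminator or lacI gene appears in the feature table.

The expression cassette uses a bacteriophage T7 promoter followed immediately by a lac operator, then the efficient ribosome binding site from T7 gene 10 and an ATG start codon. Transcription therefore depends on a host that supplies T7 RNA polymerase. It is held in check by lac repressor binding at the operator and is relieved by IPTG or lactose. The insert of about 863 bp encodes wild-type nsp6, amino acids 2–289, a cleavage product of the viral ORF1ab polyprotein. The nsp6 coding region is not annotated as its own feature, but it fits the unannotated interval between the RBS and the tag sequences. Because the species field also lists E. coli K-12, the sequence may have been adapted for that host, though the record does not say so. The open reading frame continues into a C-terminal TEV protease recognition site and a Strep-Tag II. The tag allows affinity capture on Strep-Tactin resin, and TEV cleavage can then remove it. The plasmid belongs to a set of tagged SARS-CoV-2 protein constructs intended for expression and/or purification in E. coli.
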