Addgene plasmid #145733: pGBW-m4046966
Purpose: Bacterial Expression plasmid for SARS-CoV-2 nsp6
Depositing lab: Ginkgo Bioworks & Benjie Chen. Depositing organization: Ginkgo Bioworks.
Backbone
  Vector backbone: ori-013 - marker | cmR
  Backbone size w/o insert (bp): 1462
  Vector type: Bacterial Expression
Growth in bacteria
  Bacterial resistance: Chloramphenicol, 25 μg/mL
  Growth temperature: 30°C
  Growth strain: DH5alpha
  Copy number: High Copy
Gene/Insert
  Gene/Insert name: SARS-CoV-2 nsp6
  Species: Escherichia coli str. K-12 substr. MG1655; Severe acute respiratory syndrome coronavirus 2
  Insert size (bp): 863
  Mutation: WT, AA 2-289
  Entrez Gene: ORF1ab (a.k.a. GU280_gp01)
  Promoter: Promoter | pT7 ; Operator | lacO ; RBS | T7_rbs ; Start Codon | ATG
  Tag / fusion protein: Cleavable TEV;StrepII (C terminal on backbone)
  Cloning method: Unknown
Resource information
  A portion of this plasmid was derived from a plasmid made by: GinkgoBioworks
Depositor comments: NCBI Reference Sequence: YP_009725302.1
How to cite: pGBW-m4046966 was a gift from Ginkgo Bioworks & Benjie Chen (Addgene plasmid # 145733 ; http://n2t.net/addgene:145733 ; RRID:Addgene_145733)
